Addgene plasmid #106026: Opto-GPR55
Purpose: Expression of a chimeric G-protein coupled receptor (Rhodopsin-GPR55; Opto-GPR55; C4)
Depositing lab: Harald Janovjak. Depositing organization: Institute of Science and Technology Austria (I.S.T. Austria). Publication: Optical functionalization of human Class A orphan G-protein-coupled receptors. Morri M, Sanchez-Romero I, Tichy AM, Kainrath S, Gerrard EJ, Hirschfeld PP, Schwarz J, Janovjak H. Nat Commun. 2018 May 16;9(1):1950. doi: 10.1038/s41467-018-04342-1. PubMed 29769519.
Backbone
  Vector backbone: pcDNA3.1-
  Backbone manufacturer: Invitrogen
  Backbone size w/o insert (bp): 5427
  Vector type: Mammalian Expression
  Selectable markers: Neomycin (select with G418)
Growth in bacteria
  Bacterial resistance: Ampicillin, 100 μg/mL
  Growth temperature: 37°C
  Growth strain: DH5alpha
  Copy number: High Copy
Gene/Insert
  Gene/Insert name: Opto-GPR55
  Species: H. sapiens (human), B. taurus (bovine)
  Insert size (bp): 1137
  Mutation: Chimeric receptor protein
  Entrez Gene: GPR55 (a.k.a. LPIR1)
  Promoter: CMV
  Tag / fusion protein: VSV-G (N terminal on insert); Rhodopsin-1D4 (C terminal on insert)
  Cloning method: Restriction Enzyme; 5′ cloning site unknown (unknown if destroyed); 3′ cloning site unknown (unknown if destroyed)
  Sequencing primers: 5′ CMV_F (CGCAAATGGGCGGTAGGCGTG); 3′ pcDNA_R (CAACAGATGGCTGGCAAC)
Terms and licenses: Academic/Nonprofit Terms; Industry Terms: Not Available to Industry
Depositor comments: two step cloning; 5' and 3' sites cannot be used for (sub)cloning
How to cite: Opto-GPR55 was a gift from Harald Janovjak (Addgene plasmid # 106026 ; http://n2t.net/addgene:106026 ; RRID:Addgene_106026)
