[The description below was written by a language model from this plasmid's Addgene catalogue record and pLannotate feature annotations shown in this document.]
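Description:
Opto-GPR55 is a mammalian expression plasmid built on the pcDNA3.1(-) backbone that encodes a light-activatable chimeric G-protein-coupled receptor combining bovine rhodopsin with the human orphan receptor GPR55. The roughly 1.1 kb insert sits downstream of the human cytomegalovirus immediate-early enhancer and promoter and is terminated by the bovine growth hormone polyadenylation signal. A T7 promoter lies between the CMV promoter and the coding region. The chimera carries an N-terminal VSV-G epitope and a C-terminal rhodopsin 1D4 epitope, which can be used for antibody detection of the receptor. The automated annotation labels the whole open reading frame as bovine rhodopsin, reflecting the rhodopsin-derived portion of the chimera. It does not separately mark the GPR55-derived segments or the tags, and the record does not state which receptor regions were exchanged. In chimeras of this general type, the light-sensing retinal-binding core of rhodopsin is combined with signalling-relevant parts of the target receptor, so that illumination rather than a ligand triggers that receptor's downstream pathways.

The plasmid is propagated in E. coli at high copy number through a ColE1/pUC-type origin with ampicillin selection from the β-lactamase gene, and an f1 origin is also present. For selecting stable mammalian cell lines, an SV40 early promoter drives the neomycin phosphotransferase gene, followed by an SV40 polyadenylation signal, conferring G418 resistance. Several short annotated fragments (HIV-1 LTR, ble, lacI, bom) appear to be backbone remnants or partial matches rather than functional elements. The depositor notes that the insert was assembled by two-step cloning and that the flanking sites cannot be reused for subcloning. The construct serves optical control and study of GPR55 signalling in cultured mammalian cells.
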