Features (pLannotate 1.2.2; 20 found; start..end, strand, type, name):
     74..453     +  enhancer       CMV enhancer: human cytomegalovirus immediate early enhancer
    454..657     +  promoter       CMV promoter: human cytomegalovirus (CMV) immediate early promoter
    653..686     +  LTR            5' LTR (truncated) (fragment): truncated 5' long terminal repeat (LTR) from HIV-1
    702..720     +  promoter       T7 promoter: promoter for bacteriophage T7 RNA polymerase
    855..1895    +  CDS            RHO: OPSD_BOVIN - Experimental evidence at protein level: Swiss-Prot protein existence level 1. Photoreceptor required for image-forming vision at low light intensity. Required for photoreceptor cell viability after birth (By similarity). Light-induced isomerization of 11-cis to all-trans retinal triggers a conformational change that activates signaling via G- proteins (PubMed:10926528, PubMed:12044163, PubMed:11972040, PubMed:16908857, PubMed:16586416, PubMed:17060607, PubMed:17449675, PubMed:18818650, PubMed:21389983, PubMed:22198838, PubMed:23579341, PubMed:25205354, PubMed:27458239). Subsequent
   1942..2166    +  polyA_signal   bGH poly(A) signal: bovine growth hormone polyadenylation signal
   2170..2191    +  promoter       SV40 promoter (fragment): SV40 enhancer and early promoter
   2212..2640    +  rep_origin     f1 ori (sequence partly withheld): f1 bacteriophage origin of replication; arrow indicates direction of (+) strand synthesis
   2654..2983    +  promoter       SV40 promoter: SV40 enhancer and early promoter
   3050..3841    +  CDS            neo: KKA2_KLEPN - Also known as kan, nptII. Experimental evidence at protein level: Swiss-Prot protein existence level 1. Resistance to kanamycin, neomycin, paromomycin, ribostamycin, butirosin and gentamicin B. From Klebsiella pneumoniae.
   3865..4023    +  CDS            ble (fragment): BLE_KLEPN - Experimental evidence at protein level: Swiss-Prot protein existence level 1. Binding protein with a strong affinity to the bleomycin family of antibiotics. Binds to CL990; an antimitotic-antibiotic compound. From Klebsiella pneumoniae.
   4018..4139    +  polyA_signal   SV40 poly(A) signal: SV40 polyadenylation signal
   4212..4228    -  protein_bind   lac operator: The lac repressor binds to the lac operator to inhibit transcription in E. coli. This inhibition can be relieved by adding lactose or isopropyl-β-D-thiogalactopyranoside (IPTG). lac repressor encoded by lacI
   4236..4266    -  promoter       lac promoter: promoter for the E. coli lac operon
   4281..4302    -  protein_bind   CAP binding site: CAP binding activates transcription in the presence of cAMP. E. coli catabolite activator protein
   4315..4407    -  CDS            lacI (fragment): lac repressor; lacI; The lac repressor binds to the lac operator to inhibit transcription in E. coli. This inhibition can be relieved by adding lactose or isopropyl-β-D-thiogalactopyranoside (IPTG).
   4590..5178    -  rep_origin     ori: high-copy-number ColE1/pMB1/pBR322/pUC origin of replication
   5349..6209    -  CDS            AmpR: β-lactamase; bla; confers resistance to ampicillin, carbenicillin, and related antibiotics
   6210..6314    -  promoter       AmpR promoter: bla
   6373..6425    -  misc_feature   bom (fragment): basis of mobility region from pBR322
>Addgene plasmid #106026 | Opto-GPR55 | addgene full sequence | sequence record 209640 | Addgene NGS Result
AATTGCATGAAGAATCTGCTTAGGGTTAGGCGTTTTGCGCTGCTTCGCGATGTACGGGCCAGATATACGC
GTTGACATTGATTATTGACTAGTTATTAATAGTAATCAATTACGGGGTCATTAGTTCATAGCCCATATAT
GGAGTTCCGCGTTACATAACTTACGGTAAATGGCCCGCCTGGCTGACCGCCCAACGACCCCCGCCCATTG
ACGTCAATAATGACGTATGTTCCCATAGTAACGCCAATAGGGACTTTCCATTGACGTCAATGGGTGGAGT
ATTTACGGTAAACTGCCCACTTGGCAGTACATCAAGTGTATCATATGCCAAGTACGCCCCCTATTGACGT
CAATGACGGTAAATGGCCCGCCTGGCATTATGCCCAGTACATGACCTTATGGGACTTTCCTACTTGGCAG
TACATCTACGTATTAGTCATCGCTATTACCATGGTGATGCGGTTTTGGCAGTACATCAATGGGCGTGGAT
AGCGGTTTGACTCACGGGGATTTCCAAGTCTCCACCCCATTGACGTCAATGGGAGTTTGTTTTGGCACCA
AAATCAACGGGACTTTCCAAAATGTCGTAACAACTCCGCCCCATTGACGCAAATGGGCGGTAGGCGTGTA
CGGTGGGAGGTCTATATAAGCAGAGCTCTCTGGCTAACTAGAGAACCCACTGCTTACTGGCTTATCGAAA
TTAATACGACTCACTATAGGGAGACCCAAGCTGGCTAGCGTTTAAACTTAAGCTTGCCACCATGAAAACG
ATCATCGCCCTGAGCTACATCTTCTGCCTGGTATTCGCCATGTACACCGATATAGAGATGAACAGGCTGG
GAAAGGATAGCCTCATGAACGGGACCGAGGGCCCAAACTTCTACGTGCCTTTCTCCAACAAGACGGGCGT
GGTGCGCAGCCCCTTCGAGGCCCCGCAGTACTACCTGGCGGAGCCATGGCAGTTCTCCATGCTGGCCGCC
TACATGTTCCTGCTGATCATGCTTGGCTTCCCCATCAACTTCCTCACGCTGTACGTCTTTAGCACCTTCC
TTAAGAACAGGTGGCCCGATTATGCTGCCCTCAACTACATCCTGCTCAACCTGGCCGTGGCCGACCTCTT
CATGGTGTTCGGGGGCTTCACCACCACCCTCTACACCTCTCTGCACGGGTACTTCGTCTTTGGGCCCACG
GGCTGCAACCTGGAGGGCTTCTTTGCCACCTTGGGCGGTGAAATTGCACTGTGGTCCTTGGTGGTCCTGG
CCATCGAGCGGTACGTGGTGGTGCGTTACCCGCTACTGGTGAGCCACCTCCGGTCCCCCAGGAAGGCCAT
CATGGGCGTCGCCTTCACCTGGGTCATGGCTCTGGCCTGTGCCGCGCCCCCCCTCGTCGGCTGGTCCAGG
TACATCCCGGAGGGCATGCAGTGCTCGTGCGGGATTGACTACTACACGCCCCACGAGGAAACCAACAATG
AGTCGTTCGTCATCTACATGTTCGTGGTCCACTTCATCATCCCCCTGATTGTCATATTCTTCTGCTACGG
AAGGAGCATCCACATCCTGCTGGGCCGCCGAGATCACACCCAGGACTGGGTGCAGCAGAAAGCCTGCATC
CGCATGGTGATCATCATGGTCATCGCTTTCCTAATCTGCTGGCTGCCCTACGCTGGGGTGGCGTTCTACA
TCTTCACCCATCAGGGCTCTGACTTTGGCCCCATCTTCATGACCATCCCGGCTTTCTTTGCCAAGACTTC
TGCCGTCTACAACCCCGTCATCTACATCATGATGAACAAGCAGTTCCGCATGAACATCAGGGCCCACCGG
CCTTCCAGGGTCCAGCTGGTCCTGCAGGACACCACGATCTCCCGGGGCACAGAAACCAGCCAAGTGGCGC
CTGCCTAACTCGAGTCTAGAGGGCCCGTTTAAACCCGCTGATCAGCCTCGACTGTGCCTTCTAGTTGCCA
GCCATCTGTTGTTTGCCCCTCCCCCGTGCCTTCCTTGACCCTGGAAGGTGCCACTCCCACTGTCCTTTCC
TAATAAAATGAGGAAATTGCATCGCATTGTCTGAGTAGGTGTCATTCTATTCTGGGGGGTGGGGTGGGGC
AGGACAGCAAGGGGGAGGATTGGGAAGACAATAGCAGGCATGCTGGGGATGCGGTGGGCTCTATGGCTTC
TGAGGCGGAAAGAACCAGCTGGGGCTCTAGGGGGTATCCCC
[124 nt withheld, positions 2212-2335]
C
[91 nt withheld, positions 2337-2427]
A
[49 nt withheld, positions 2429-2477]
CCTTTGACGTTGGAGTCCACGTTCTTT
[37 nt withheld, positions 2505-2541]
ACCCTATCTCGGTCTATTCTTTTGATTTATAAGGGATTTTGCCGATTTCGGCCTATTGGTTAAAAAATGA
GCTGATTTAACAAAAATTTAACGCGAATTAATTCTGTGGAATGTGTGTCAGTTAGGGTGTGGAAAGTCCC
CAGGCTCCCCAGCAGGCAGAAGTATGCAAAGCATGCATCTCAATTAGTCAGCAACCAGGTGTGGAAAGTC
CCCAGGCTCCCCAGCAGGCAGAAGTATGCAAAGCATGCATCTCAATTAGTCAGCAACCATAGTCCCGCCC
CTAACTCCGCCCATCCCGCCCCTAACTCCGCCCAGTTCCGCCCATTCTCCGCCCCATGGCTGACTAATTT
TTTTTATTTATGCAGAGGCCGAGGCCGCCTCTGCCTCTGAGCTATTCCAGAAGTAGTGAGGAGGCTTTTT
TGGAGGCCTAGGCTTTTGCAAAAAGCTCCCGGGAGCTTGTATATCCATTTTCGGATCTGATCAAGAGACA
GGATGAGGATCGTTTCGCATGATTGAACAAGATGGATTGCACGCAGGTTCTCCGGCCGCTTGGGTGGAGA
GGCTATTCGGCTATGACTGGGCACAACAGACAATCGGCTGCTCTGATGCCGCCGTGTTCCGGCTGTCAGC
GCAGGGGCGCCCGGTTCTTTTTGTCAAGACCGACCTGTCCGGTGCCCTGAATGAACTGCAGGACGAGGCA
GCGCGGCTATCGTGGCTGGCCACGACGGGCGTTCCTTGCGCAGCTGTGCTCGACGTTGTCACTGAAGCGG
GAAGGGACTGGCTGCTATTGGGCGAAGTGCCGGGGCAGGATCTCCTGTCATCTCACCTTGCTCCTGCCGA
GAAAGTATCCATCATGGCTGATGCAATGCGGCGGCTGCATACGCTTGATCCGGCTACCTGCCCATTCGAC
CACCAAGCGAAACATCGCATCGAGCGAGCACGTACTCGGATGGAAGCCGGTCTTGTCGATCAGGATGATC
TGGACGAAGAGCATCAGGGGCTCGCGCCAGCCGAACTGTTCGCCAGGCTCAAGGCGCGCATGCCCGACGG
CGAGGATCTCGTCGTGACCCATGGCGATGCCTGCTTGCCGAATATCATGGTGGAAAATGGCCGCTTTTCT
GGATTCATCGACTGTGGCCGGCTGGGTGTGGCGGACCGCTATCAGGACATAGCGTTGGCTACCCGTGATA
TTGCTGAAGAGCTTGGCGGCGAATGGGCTGACCGCTTCCTCGTGCTTTACGGTATCGCCGCTCCCGATTC
GCAGCGCATCGCCTTCTATCGCCTTCTTGACGAGTTCTTCTGAGCGGGACTCTGGGGTTCGAAATGACCG
ACCAAGCGACGCCCAACCTGCCATCACGAGATTTCGATTCCACCGCCGCCTTCTATGAAAGGTTGGGCTT
CGGAATCGTTTTCCGGGACGCCGGCTGGATGATCCTCCAGCGCGGGGATCTCATGCTGGAGTTCTTCGCC
CACCCCAACTTGTTTATTGCAGCTTATAATGGTTACAAATAAAGCAATAGCATCACAAATTTCACAAATA
AAGCATTTTTTTCACTGCATTCTAGTTGTGGTTTGTCCAAACTCATCAATGTATCTTATCATGTCTGTAT
ACCGTCGACCTCTAGCTAGAGCTTGGCGTAATCATGGTCATAGCTGTTTCCTGTGTGAAATTGTTATCCG
CTCACAATTCCACACAACATACGAGCCGGAAGCATAAAGTGTAAAGCCTGGGGTGCCTAATGAGTGAGCT
AACTCACATTAATTGCGTTGCGCTCACTGCCCGCTTTCCAGTCGGGAAACCTGTCGTGCCAGCTGCATTA
ATGAATCGGCCAACGCGCGGGGAGAGGCGGTTTGCGTATTGGGCGCTCTTCCGCTTCCTCGCTCACTGAC
TCGCTGCGCTCGGTCGTTCGGCTGCGGCGAGCGGTATCAGCTCACTCAAAGGCGGTAATACGGTTATCCA
CAGAATCAGGGGATAACGCAGGAAAGAACATGTGAGCAAAAGGCCAGCAAAAGGCCAGGAACCGTAAAAA
GGCCGCGTTGCTGGCGTTTTTCCATAGGCTCCGCCCCCCTGACGAGCATCACAAAAATCGACGCTCAAGT
CAGAGGTGGCGAAACCCGACAGGACTATAAAGATACCAGGCGTTTCCCCCTGGAAGCTCCCTCGTGCGCT
CTCCTGTTCCGACCCTGCCGCTTACCGGATACCTGTCCGCCTTTCTCCCTTCGGGAAGCGTGGCGCTTTC
TCATAGCTCACGCTGTAGGTATCTCAGTTCGGTGTAGGTCGTTCGCTCCAAGCTGGGCTGTGTGCACGAA
CCCCCCGTTCAGCCCGACCGCTGCGCCTTATCCGGTAACTATCGTCTTGAGTCCAACCCGGTAAGACACG
ACTTATCGCCACTGGCAGCAGCCACTGGTAACAGGATTAGCAGAGCGAGGTATGTAGGCGGTGCTACAGA
GTTCTTGAAGTGGTGGCCTAACTACGGCTACACTAGAAGAACAGTATTTGGTATCTGCGCTCTGCTGAAG
CCAGTTACCTTCGGAAAAAGAGTTGGTAGCTCTTGATCCGGCAAACAAACCACCGCTGGTAGCGGTGGTT
TTTTTGTTTGCAAGCAGCAGATTACGCGCAGAAAAAAAGGATCTCAAGAAGATCCTTTGATCTTTTCTAC
GGGGTCTGACGCTCAGTGGAACGAAAACTCACGTTAAGGGATTTTGGTCATGAGATTATCAAAAAGGATC
TTCACCTAGATCCTTTTAAATTAAAAATGAAGTTTTAAATCAATCTAAAGTATATATGAGTAAACTTGGT
CTGACAGTTACCAATGCTTAATCAGTGAGGCACCTATCTCAGCGATCTGTCTATTTCGTTCATCCATAGT
TGCCTGACTCCCCGTCGTGTAGATAACTACGATACGGGAGGGCTTACCATCTGGCCCCAGTGCTGCAATG
ATACCGCGAGACCCACGCTCACCGGCTCCAGATTTATCAGCAATAAACCAGCCAGCCGGAAGGGCCGAGC
GCAGAAGTGGTCCTGCAACTTTATCCGCCTCCATCCAGTCTATTAATTGTTGCCGGGAAGCTAGAGTAAG
TAGTTCGCCAGTTAATAGTTTGCGCAACGTTGTTGCCATTGCTACAGGCATCGTGGTGTCACGCTCGTCG
TTTGGTATGGCTTCATTCAGCTCCGGTTCCCAACGATCAAGGCGAGTTACATGATCCCCCATGTTGTGCA
AAAAAGCGGTTAGCTCCTTCGGTCCTCCGATCGTTGTCAGAAGTAAGTTGGCCGCAGTGTTATCACTCAT
GGTTATGGCAGCACTGCATAATTCTCTTACTGTCATGCCATCCGTAAGATGCTTTTCTGTGACTGGTGAG
TACTCAACCAAGTCATTCTGAGAATAGTGTATGCGGCGACCGAGTTGCTCTTGCCCGGCGTCAATACGGG
ATAATACCGCGCCACATAGCAGAACTTTAAAAGTGCTCATCATTGGAAAACGTTCTTCGGGGCGAAAACT
CTCAAGGATCTTACCGCTGTTGAGATCCAGTTCGATGTAACCCACTCGTGCACCCAACTGATCTTCAGCA
TCTTTTACTTTCACCAGCGTTTCTGGGTGAGCAAAAACAGGAAGGCAAAATGCCGCAAAAAAGGGAATAA
GGGCGACACGGAAATGTTGAATACTCATACTCTTCCTTTTTCAATATTATTGAAGCATTTATCAGGGTTA
TTGTCTCATGAGCGGATACATATTTGAATGTATTTAGAAAAATAAACAAATAGGGGTTCCGCGCACATTT
CCCCGAAAAGTGCCACCTGACGTCGACGGATCGGGAGATCTCCCGATCCCCTATGGTGCACTCTCAGTAC
AATCTGCTCTGATGCCGCATAGTTAAGCCAGTATCTGCTCCCTGCTTGTGTGTTGGAGGTCGCTGAGTAG
TGCGCGAGCAAAATTTAAGCTACAACAAGGCAAGGCTTGACCGAC
