>Addgene plasmid #106026 | Opto-GPR55 | depositor partial sequence | sequence record 200789 | Opto-GPR55
ATGAAAACGATCATCGCCCTGAGCTACATCTTCTGCCTGGTATTCGCCATGTACACCGATATAGAGATGA
ACAGGCTGGGAAAGGATAGCCTCATGAACGGGACCGAGGGCCCAAACTTCTACGTGCCTTTCTCCAACAA
GACGGGCGTGGTGCGCAGCCCCTTCGAGGCCCCGCAGTACTACCTGGCGGAGCCATGGCAGTTCTCCATG
CTGGCCGCCTACATGTTCCTGCTGATCATGCTTGGCTTCCCCATCAACTTCCTCACGCTGTACGTCTTTA
GCACCTTCCTTAAGAACAGGTGGCCCGATTATGCTGCCCTCAACTACATCCTGCTCAACCTGGCCGTGGC
CGACCTCTTCATGGTGTTCGGGGGCTTCACCACCACCCTCTACACCTCTCTGCACGGGTACTTCGTCTTT
GGGCCCACGGGCTGCAACCTGGAGGGCTTCTTTGCCACCTTGGGCGGTGAAATTGCACTGTGGTCCTTGG
TGGTCCTGGCCATCGAGCGGTACGTGGTGGTGCGTTACCCGCTACTGGTGAGCCACCTCCGGTCCCCCAG
GAAGGCCATCATGGGCGTCGCCTTCACCTGGGTCATGGCTCTGGCCTGTGCCGCGCCCCCCCTCGTCGGC
TGGTCCAGGTACATCCCGGAGGGCATGCAGTGCTCGTGCGGGATTGACTACTACACGCCCCACGAGGAAA
CCAACAATGAGTCGTTCGTCATCTACATGTTCGTGGTCCACTTCATCATCCCCCTGATTGTCATATTCTT
CTGCTACGGAAGGAGCATCCACATCCTGCTGGGCCGCCGAGATCACACCCAGGACTGGGTGCAGCAGAAA
GCCTGCATCCGCATGGTGATCATCATGGTCATCGCTTTCCTAATCTGCTGGCTGCCCTACGCTGGGGTGG
CGTTCTACATCTTCACCCATCAGGGCTCTGACTTTGGCCCCATCTTCATGACCATCCCGGCTTTCTTTGC
CAAGACTTCTGCCGTCTACAACCCCGTCATCTACATCATGATGAACAAGCAGTTCCGCATGAACATCAGG
GCCCACCGGCCTTCCAGGGTCCAGCTGGTCCTGCAGGACACCACGATCTCCCGGGGCACAGAAACCAGCC
AAGTGGCGCCTGCCTAA
